Addgene plasmid #143459: TFORF1026
Purpose: Lentiviral vector for overexpressing transcription factor ORFs with unique 24-bp barcodes. Barcodes facilitate identification of transcription factors in pooled screens.
Depositing lab: Feng Zhang. Depositing organization: Broad Institute. Publication: A transcription factor atlas of directed differentiation. Joung J, Ma S, Tay T, Geiger-Schuller KR, Kirchgatterer PC, Verdine VK, Guo B, Arias-Garcia MA, Allen WE, Singh A, Kuksenko O, Abudayyeh OO, Gootenberg JS, Fu Z, Macrae RK, Buenrostro JD, Regev A, Zhang F. Cell. 2023 Jan 5;186(1):209-229.e26. doi: 10.1016/j.cell.2022.11.026. PubMed 36608654.
Backbone
  Vector backbone: pLX_TRC317
  Backbone manufacturer: Broad Institute Genetic Perturbation Platform
  Backbone size w/o insert (bp): 8264
  Vector type: Mammalian Expression, Lentiviral
  Selectable markers: Puromycin
Growth in bacteria
  Bacterial resistance: Ampicillin, 100 μg/mL
  Growth temperature: 30°C
  Growth strain: NEB Stable
  Copy number: High Copy
Gene/Insert
  Gene/Insert name: RARA
  Species: H. sapiens (human)
  Insert size (bp): 1475
  Entrez Gene: RARA (a.k.a. NR1B1, RAR, RARalpha)
  Promoter: EF1a
  Cloning method: Unknown
  Sequencing primers: 5′ GGGTGGAGACTGAAGTTAGGCCAG; 3′ CACATAGCGTAAAAGGAGCAACATAG
Terms and licenses: Academic/Nonprofit Terms; Industry Terms: Not Available to Industry
Depositor comments: NM_001024809,ENST00000394081 . The transcription factor ORF portion of this plasmid was synthesized by Genewiz. Please test multiple small colonies in case of plasmid recombination. To make this collection available in a timely manner, a portion of this collection was not fully sequenced by Addgene. If an Addgene verified full plasmid sequence is not available, please contact us prior to placing an order to request the full sequence.
How to cite: TFORF1026 was a gift from Feng Zhang (Addgene plasmid # 143459 ; http://n2t.net/addgene:143459 ; RRID:Addgene_143459)
