[The description below was written by a language model from this plasmid's Addgene catalogue record and pLannotate feature annotations shown in this document.]
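Description:
TFORF1026 is a lentiviral mammalian expression plasmid built on the pLX_TRC317 backbone and carrying the human retinoic acid receptor alpha (RARA) open reading frame. It belongs to a barcoded transcription factor ORF collection in which each construct carries a unique 24-bp barcode, so that the overexpressed factor can be identified in pooled screens. The barcode is not annotated as a separate feature in the table. In bacteria the plasmid is maintained by a high-copy ColE1/pUC-type origin and selected through the β-lactamase (AmpR) gene. An f1 origin and remnants of a lac/lacZα cloning region flanked by T3 and T7 promoters are also present in the backbone. The depositor notes that the plasmid can recombine, as is common for constructs with repeated LTR sequences.

The viral cassette has a third-generation layout. An RSV promoter drives a truncated HIV-1 5' LTR, followed by the Ψ packaging signal with a partial gag sequence, the Rev response element for Rev-dependent nuclear export of the genomic RNA, and a cPPT/CTS element. The cassette ends in a self-inactivating ΔU3 3' LTR with a downstream SV40 polyadenylation signal. Within the transfer region, SV40 early promoter sequences sit upstream of the puromycin N-acetyltransferase gene, allowing selection of transduced cells. A separate EF-1α promoter drives constitutive expression of the synthesized RARA ORF. A WPRE downstream of the ORF enhances transcript stability and expression. The short U6 promoter fragment annotated between the ORF and the WPRE is probably a partial sequence match, not a functional Pol III unit. The construct is intended for packaging into lentivirus and stable overexpression of RARA, for example in directed-differentiation screens.
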