Features (pLannotate 1.2.2; 31 found; start..end, strand, type, name):
      5..231     +  promoter       RSV promoter: Rous sarcoma virus enhancer/promoter
    232..412     +  LTR            5' LTR (truncated): truncated 5' long terminal repeat (LTR) from HIV-1
    459..584     +  misc_feature   HIV-1 Ψ: packaging signal of human immunodeficiency virus type 1
    568..931     +  CDS            HIV-1 gag (fragment): gag protein from human immunodeficiency virus 1; gag
   1077..1310    +  misc_feature   RRE: The Rev response element (RRE) of HIV-1 allows for Rev-dependent mRNA export from the nucleus to the cytoplasm.
   1687..1713    +  CDS            Rev (fragment): human immunodeficiency virus 1 (HIV-1) Rev protein; rev; enhances nuclear export of unspliced and incompletely spliced viral mRNAs
   1720..1743    +  promoter       SV40 promoter (fragment): SV40 early promoter
   1744..1815    +  promoter       SV40 promoter (fragment): SV40 enhancer and early promoter
   1839..1974    +  rep_origin     SV40 ori: SV40 origin of replication
   2020..2616    +  CDS            PuroR (fragment): puromycin N-acetyltransferase; pac from Streptomyces; confers resistance to puromycin
   2665..2782    +  misc_feature   cPPT/CTS: central polypurine tract and central termination sequence of HIV-1
   2847..2913    +  CDS            small t antigen (fragment): SV40 (simian virus 40) small t antigen
   2920..4098    +  promoter       EF-1α promoter: strong constitutive promoter for human elongation factor EF-1α
   4214..5485    +  CDS            RARA (fragment): RARA_HUMAN - Also known as NR1B1. Experimental evidence at protein level: Swiss-Prot protein existence level 1. Receptor for retinoic acid (PubMed:19850744, PubMed:16417524, PubMed:20215566). Retinoic acid receptors bind as heterodimers to their target response elements in response to their ligands, all-trans or 9- cis retinoic acid, and regulate gene expression in various biological processes (PubMed:28167758). The RXR/RAR heterodimers bind to the retinoic acid response elements (RARE) composed of tandem 5'-AGGTCA-3' sites known as DR1-DR5 (PubMed:28167758). In the absence of ligand, the RXR-
   5501..5554    +  promoter       U6 promoter (fragment): RNA polymerase III promoter for human U6 snRNA
   5596..6184    +  misc_feature   WPRE: woodchuck hepatitis virus posttranscriptional regulatory element
   6235..6254    +  misc_feature   cPPT/CTS (fragment): central polypurine tract and central termination sequence of HIV-1
   6256..6489    +  LTR            3' LTR (ΔU3): self-inactivating 3' long terminal repeat (LTR) from HIV-1
   6567..6688    +  polyA_signal   SV40 poly(A) signal: SV40 polyadenylation signal
   6728..6863    +  rep_origin     SV40 ori: SV40 origin of replication
   6884..6902    -  promoter       T7 promoter: promoter for bacteriophage T7 RNA polymerase
   6910..7065    +  CDS            lacZα (fragment): LacZα fragment of β-galactosidase; lacZ fragment
   7070..7498    +  rep_origin     f1 ori (sequence partly withheld): f1 bacteriophage origin of replication; arrow indicates direction of (+) strand synthesis
   7551..7655    +  promoter       AmpR promoter: bla
   7656..8516    +  CDS            AmpR: β-lactamase; bla; confers resistance to ampicillin, carbenicillin, and related antibiotics
   8687..9275    +  rep_origin     ori: high-copy-number ColE1/pMB1/pBR322/pUC origin of replication
   9458..9550    +  CDS            lacI (fragment): lac repressor; lacI; The lac repressor binds to the lac operator to inhibit transcription in E. coli. This inhibition can be relieved by adding lactose or isopropyl-β-D-thiogalactopyranoside (IPTG).
   9563..9584    +  protein_bind   CAP binding site: CAP binding activates transcription in the presence of cAMP. E. coli catabolite activator protein
   9599..9629    +  promoter       lac promoter: promoter for the E. coli lac operon
   9637..9653    +  protein_bind   lac operator: The lac repressor binds to the lac operator to inhibit transcription in E. coli. This inhibition can be relieved by adding lactose or isopropyl-β-D-thiogalactopyranoside (IPTG). lac repressor encoded by lacI
   9698..9716    +  promoter       T3 promoter: promoter for bacteriophage T3 RNA polymerase
>Addgene plasmid #143459 | TFORF1026 | addgene full sequence | sequence record 462942 | Addgene NGS Result
TTAATGTAGTCTTATGCAATACTCTTGTAGTCTTGCAACATGGTAACGATGAGTTAGCAACATGCCTTAC
AAGGAGAGAAAAAGCACCGTGCATGCCGATTGGTGGAAGTAAGGTGGTACGATCGTGCCTTATTAGGAAG
GCAACAGACGGGTCTGACATGGATTGGACGAACCACTGAATTGCCGCATTGCAGAGATATTGTATTTAAG
TGCCTAGCTCGATACATAAACGGGTCTCTCTGGTTAGACCAGATCTGAGCCTGGGAGCTCTCTGGCTAAC
TAGGGAACCCACTGCTTAAGCCTCAATAAAGCTTGCCTTGAGTGCTTCAAGTAGTGTGTGCCCGTCTGTT
GTGTGACTCTGGTAACTAGAGATCCCTCAGACCCTTTTAGTCAGTGTGGAAAATCTCTAGCAGTGGCGCC
CGAACAGGGACTTGAAAGCGAAAGGGAAACCAGAGGAGCTCTCTCGACGCAGGACTCGGCTTGCTGAAGC
GCGCACGGCAAGAGGCGAGGGGCGGCGACTGGTGAGTACGCCAAAAATTTTGACTAGCGGAGGCTAGAAG
GAGAGAGATGGGTGCGAGAGCGTCAGTATTAAGCGGGGGAGAATTAGATCGCGATGGGAAAAAATTCGGT
TAAGGCCAGGGGGAAAGAAAAAATATAAATTAAAACATATAGTATGGGCAAGCAGGGAGCTAGAACGATT
CGCAGTTAATCCTGGCCTGTTAGAAACATCAGAAGGCTGTAGACAAATACTGGGACAGCTACAACCATCC
CTTCAGACAGGATCAGAAGAACTTAGATCATTATATAATACAGTAGCAACCCTCTATTGTGTGCATCAAA
GGATAGAGATAAAAGACACCAAGGAAGCTTTAGACAAGATAGAGGAAGAGCAAAACAAAAGTAAGACCAC
CGCACAGCAAGCGGCCGCTGATCTTCAGACCTGGAGGAGGAGATATGAGGGACAATTGGAGAAGTGAATT
ATATAAATATAAAGTAGTAAAAATTGAACCATTAGGAGTAGCACCCACCAAGGCAAAGAGAAGAGTGGTG
CAGAGAGAAAAAAGAGCAGTGGGAATAGGAGCTTTGTTCCTTGGGTTCTTGGGAGCAGCAGGAAGCACTA
TGGGCGCAGCGTCAATGACGCTGACGGTACAGGCCAGACAATTATTGTCTGGTATAGTGCAGCAGCAGAA
CAATTTGCTGAGGGCTATTGAGGCGCAACAGCATCTGTTGCAACTCACAGTCTGGGGCATCAAGCAGCTC
CAGGCAAGAATCCTGGCTGTGGAAAGATACCTAAAGGATCAACAGCTCCTGGGGATTTGGGGTTGCTCTG
GAAAACTCATTTGCACCACTGCTGTGCCTTGGAATGCTAGTTGGAGTAATAAATCTCTGGAACAGATTTG
GAATCACACGACCTGGATGGAGTGGGACAGAGAAATTAACAATTACACAAGCTTAATACACTCCTTAATT
GAAGAATCGCAAAACCAGCAAGAAAAGAATGAACAAGAATTATTGGAATTAGATAAATGGGCAAGTTTGT
GGAATTGGTTTAACATAACAAATTGGCTGTGGTATATAAAATTATTCATAATGATAGTAGGAGGCTTGGT
AGGTTTAAGAATAGTTTTTGCTGTACTTTCTATAGTGAATAGAGTTAGGCAGGGATATTCACCATTATCG
TTTCAGACCCACCTCCCAACCCCGAGGGGACCCATGCATTGCATCTCAATTAGTCAGCAACCAGGTGTGG
AAAGTCCCCAGGCTCCCCAGCAGGCAGAAGTATGCAAAGCATGCGTCTCAATTAGTCAGCAACCATAGTC
CCGCCCCTAACTCCGCCCATCCCGCCCCTAACTCCGCCCAGTTCCGCCCATTCTCCGCCCCATGGCTGAC
TAATTTTTTTTATTTATGCAGAGGCCGAGGCCGCCTCGGCCTCTGAGCTATTCCAGAAGTAGTGAGGAGG
CTTTTTTGGAGGCCTAGGCTTTTGCAAAAAGCTTTCTAGAGGTACCACCGGAGCTTACCATGACCGAGTA
CAAGCCCACGGTGCGCCTCGCCACCCGCGACGACGTCCCCAGGGCCGTACGCACCCTCGCCGCCGCGTTC
GCCGACTACCCCGCCACGCGCCACACCGTCGATCCGGACCGCCACATCGAGCGGGTCACCGAGCTGCAAG
AACTCTTCCTCACGCGCGTCGGGCTCGACATCGGCAAGGTGTGGGTCGCGGACGACGGCGCCGCCGTGGC
GGTCTGGACCACGCCGGAGAGCGTCGAAGCGGGGGCGGTGTTCGCCGAGATCGGCCCGCGCATGGCCGAG
TTGAGCGGTTCCCGGCTGGCCGCGCAGCAACAGATGGAAGGCCTCCTGGCGCCGCACCGGCCCAAGGAGC
CCGCGTGGTTCCTGGCCACCGTCGGCGTCTCGCCCGACCACCAGGGCAAGGGTCTGGGCAGCGCCGTCGT
GCTCCCCGGAGTGGAGGCGGCCGAGCGCGCCGGGGTGCCCGCCTTCCTGGAGACCTCCGCGCCCCGCAAC
CTCCCCTTCTACGAGCGGCTCGGCTTCACCGTCACCGCCGACGTCGAGGTGCCCGAAGGACCGCGCACCT
GGTGCATGACCCGCAAGCCCGGTGCCAGTTAACGAATTCTAGATCTTGAGACAAATGGCAGTATTCATCC
ACAATTTTAAAAGAAAAGGGGGGATTGGGGGGTACAGTGCAGGGGAAAGAATAGTAGACATAATAGCAAC
AGACATACAAACTAAAGAATTACAAAAACAAATTACAAAAATTCAAAATTTTCGGGTTTATTACAGGGAC
AGCAGAGATCCACTTTGGCGCCGGCTCGAGGCCTGCAGGTGCAAAGATGGATAAAGTTTTAAACAGAGAG
GAATCTTTGCAGCTAATGGACCTTCTAGGTCTTGAAAGGAGTGGGAATTGGCTCCGGTGCCCGTCAGTGG
GCAGAGCGCACATCGCCCACAGTCCCCGAGAAGTTGGGGGGAGGGGTCGGCAATTGAACCGGTGCCTAGA
GAAGGTGGCGCGGGGTAAACTGGGAAAGTGATGTCGTGTACTGGCTCCGCCTTTTTCCCGAGGGTGGGGG
AGAACCGTATATAAGTGCAGTAGTCGCCGTGAACGTTCTTTTTCGCAACGGGTTTGCCGCCAGAACACAG
GTAAGTGCCGTGTGTGGTTCCCGCGGGCCTGGCCTCTTTACGGGTTATGGCCCTTGCGTGCCTTGAATTA
CTTCCACCTGGCTGCAGTACGTGATTCTTGATCCCGAGCTTCGGGTTGGAAGTGGGTGGGAGAGTTCGAG
GCCTTGCGCTTAAGGAGCCCCTTCGCCTCGTGCTTGAGTTGAGGCCTGGCCTGGGCGCTGGGGCCGCCGC
GTGCGAATCTGGTGGCACCTTCGCGCCTGTCTCGCTGCTTTCGATAAGTCTCTAGCCATTTAAAATTTTT
GATGACCTGCTGCGACGCTTTTTTTCTGGCAAGATAGTCTTGTAAATGCGGGCCAAGATCTGCACACTGG
TATTTCGGTTTTTGGGGCCGCGGGCGGCGACGGGGCCCGTGCGTCCCAGCGCACATGTTCGGCGAGGCGG
GGCCTGCGAGCGCGGCCACCGAGAATCGGACGGGGGTAGTCTCAAGCTGGCCGGCCTGCTCTGGTGCCTG
GCCTCGCGCCGCCGTGTATCGCCCCGCCCTGGGCGGCAAGGCTGGCCCGGTCGGCACCAGTTGCGTGAGC
GGAAAGATGGCCGCTTCCCGGCCCTGCTGCAGGGAGCTCAAAATGGAGGACGCGGCGCTCGGGAGAGCGG
GCGGGTGAGTCACCCACACAAAGGAAAAGGGCCTTTCCGTCCTCAGCCGTCGCTTCATGTGACTCCACGG
AGTACCGGGCGCCGTCCAGGCACCTCGATTAGTTCTCGAGCTTTTGGAGTACGTCGTCTTTAGGTTGGGG
GGAGGGGTTTTATGCGATGGAGTTTCCCCACACTGAGTGGGTGGAGACTGAAGTTAGGCCAGCTTGGCAC
TTGATGTAATTCTCCTTGGAATTTGCCCTTTTTGAGTTTGGATCTTGGTTCATTCTCAAGCCTCAGACAG
TGGTTCAAAGTTTTTTTCTTCCATTTCAGGTGTCGTGAGGCTAGCACCGCCACCATGTACGAGAGTGTAG
AAGTGGGGGGTCCCACCCCTAATCCCTTCCTAGTGGTGGATTTTTATAACCAGAACCGGGCCTGTTTGCT
CCCAGAGAAGGGGCTCCCCGCCCCGGGTCCGTACTCCACCCCGCTCCGGACTCCGCTTTGGAATGGCTCA
AACCACTCCATTGAGACCCAGAGCAGCAGTTCTGAAGAGATAGTGCCCAGCCCTCCCTCGCCACCCCCTC
TACCCCGCATCTACAAGCCTTGCTTTGTCTGTCAGGACAAGTCCTCAGGCTACCACTATGGGGTCAGCGC
CTGTGAGGGCTGCAAGGGCTTCTTCCGCCGCAGCATCCAGAAGAACATGGTGTACACGTGTCACCGGGAC
AAGAACTGCATCATCAACAAGGTGACCCGGAACCGCTGCCAGTACTGCCGACTGCAGAAGTGCTTTGAAG
TGGGCATGTCCAAGGAGTCTGTGAGAAACGACCGAAACAAGAAGAAGAAGGAGGTGCCCAAGCCCGAGTG
CTCTGAGAGCTACACGCTGACGCCGGAGGTGGGGGAGCTCATTGAGAAGGTGCGCAAAGCGCACCAGGAA
ACCTTCCCTGCCCTCTGCCAGCTGGGCAAATACACTACGAACAACAGCTCAGAACAACGTGTCTCTCTGG
ACATTGACCTCTGGGACAAGTTCAGTGAACTCTCCACCAAGTGCATCATTAAGACTGTGGAGTTCGCCAA
GCAGCTGCCCGGCTTCACCACCCTCACCATCGCCGACCAGATCACCCTCCTCAAGGCTGCCTGCCTGGAC
ATCCTGATCCTGCGGATCTGCACGCGGTACACGCCCGAGCAGGACACCATGACCTTCTCGGACGGGCTGA
CCCTGAACCGGACCCAGATGCACAACGCTGGCTTCGGCCCCCTCACCGACCTGGTCTTTGCCTTCGCCAA
CCAGCTGCTGCCCCTGGAGATGGATGATGCGGAGACGGGGCTGCTCAGCGCCATCTGCCTCATCTGCGGA
GACCGCCAGGACCTGGAGCAGCCGGACCGGGTGGACATGCTGCAGGAGCCGCTGCTGGAGGCGCTAAAGG
TCTACGTGCGGAAGCGGAGGCCCAGCCGCCCCCACATGTTCCCCAAGATGCTAATGAAGATTACTGACCT
GCGAAGCATCAGCGCCAAGGGGGCTGAGCGGGTGATCACGCTGAAGATGGAGATCCCGGGCTCCATGCCG
CCTCTCATCCAGGAAATGTTGGAGAACTCAGAGGGCCTGGACACTCTGAGCGGACAGCCGGGGGGTGGGG
GGCGGGACGGGGGTGGCCTGGCCCCCCCGCCAGGCAGCTGTAGCCCCAGCCTCAGCCCCAGCTCCAACAG
AAGCAGCCCGGCCACCCACTCCCCGTAGTAATGAACTAGTCCGTAACTTGAAAGTATTTCGATTTCTTGG
CTTTATATATCTTGTGGAAAGGACGAAGTGCTGGCCATGGTTGCCCTGTAACGCGTTAAGTCGACAATCA
ACCTCTGGATTACAAAATTTGTGAAAGATTGACTGGTATTCTTAACTATGTTGCTCCTTTTACGCTATGT
GGATACGCTGCTTTAATGCCTTTGTATCATGCTATTGCTTCCCGTATGGCTTTCATTTTCTCCTCCTTGT
ATAAATCCTGGTTGCTGTCTCTTTATGAGGAGTTGTGGCCCGTTGTCAGGCAACGTGGCGTGGTGTGCAC
TGTGTTTGCTGACGCAACCCCCACTGGTTGGGGCATTGCCACCACCTGTCAGCTCCTTTCCGGGACTTTC
GCTTTCCCCCTCCCTATTGCCACGGCGGAACTCATCGCCGCCTGCCTTGCCCGCTGCTGGACAGGGGCTC
GGCTGTTGGGCACTGACAATTCCGTGGTGTTGTCGGGGAAATCATCGTCCTTTCCTTGGCTGCTCGCCTG
TGTTGCCACCTGGATTCTGCGCGGGACGTCCTTCTGCTACGTCCCTTCGGCCCTCAATCCAGCGGACCTT
CCTTCCCGCGGCCTGCTGCCGGCTCTGCGGCCTCTTCCGCGTCTTCGCCTTCGCCCTCAGACGAGTCGGA
TCTCCCTTTGGGCCGCCTCCCCGCGTCGACTTTAAGACCAATGACTTACAAGGCAGCTGTAGATCTTAGC
CACTTTTTAAAAGAAAAGGGGGGACTGGAAGGGCTAATTCACTCCCAACGAAGACAAGATCTGCTTTTTG
CTTGTACTGGGTCTCTCTGGTTAGACCAGATCTGAGCCTGGGAGCTCTCTGGCTAACTAGGGAACCCACT
GCTTAAGCCTCAATAAAGCTTGCCTTGAGTGCTTCAAGTAGTGTGTGCCCGTCTGTTGTGTGACTCTGGT
AACTAGAGATCCCTCAGACCCTTTTAGTCAGTGTGGAAAATCTCTAGCAGTACGTATAGTAGTTCATGTC
ATCTTATTATTCAGTATTTATAACTTGCAAAGAAATGAATATCAGAGAGTGAGAGGAACTTGTTTATTGC
AGCTTATAATGGTTACAAATAAAGCAATAGCATCACAAATTTCACAAATAAAGCATTTTTTTCACTGCAT
TCTAGTTGTGGTTTGTCCAAACTCATCAATGTATCTTATCATGTCTGGCTCTAGCTATCCCGCCCCTAAC
TCCGCCCATCCCGCCCCTAACTCCGCCCAGTTCCGCCCATTCTCCGCCCCATGGCTGACTAATTTTTTTT
ATTTATGCAGAGGCCGAGGCCGCCTCGGCCTCTGAGCTATTCCAGAAGTAGTGAGGAGGCTTTTTTGGAG
GCCTAGGGACGTACCCAATTCGCCCTATAGTGAGTCGTATTACGCGCGCTCACTGGCCGTCGTTTTACAA
CGTCGTGACTGGGAAAACCCTGGCGTTACCCAACTTAATCGCCTTGCAGCACATCCCCCTTTCGCCAGCT
GGCGTAATAGCGAAGAGGCCCGCACCGATCGCCCTTCCCAACAGTTGCGCAGCCTGAATGGCGAATGGG
[124 nt withheld, positions 7070-7193]
C
[91 nt withheld, positions 7195-7285]
A
[49 nt withheld, positions 7287-7335]
CCTTTGACGTTGGAGTCCACGTTCTTT
[37 nt withheld, positions 7363-7399]
ACCCTATCTCGGTCTATTCTTTTGATTTATAAGGGATTTTGCCGATTTCGGCCTATTGGTTAAAAAATGA
GCTGATTTAACAAAAATTTAACGCGAATTTTAACAAAATATTAACGCTTACAATTTAGGTGGCACTTTTC
GGGGAAATGTGCGCGGAACCCCTATTTGTTTATTTTTCTAAATACATTCAAATATGTATCCGCTCATGAG
ACAATAACCCTGATAAATGCTTCAATAATATTGAAAAAGGAAGAGTATGAGTATTCAACATTTCCGTGTC
GCCCTTATTCCCTTTTTTGCGGCATTTTGCCTTCCTGTTTTTGCTCACCCAGAAACGCTGGTGAAAGTAA
AAGATGCTGAAGATCAGTTGGGTGCACGAGTGGGTTACATCGAACTGGATCTCAACAGCGGTAAGATCCT
TGAGAGTTTTCGCCCCGAAGAACGTTTTCCAATGATGAGCACTTTTAAAGTTCTGCTATGTGGCGCGGTA
TTATCCCGTATTGACGCCGGGCAAGAGCAACTCGGTCGCCGCATACACTATTCTCAGAATGACTTGGTTG
AGTACTCACCAGTCACAGAAAAGCATCTTACGGATGGCATGACAGTAAGAGAATTATGCAGTGCTGCCAT
AACCATGAGTGATAACACTGCGGCCAACTTACTTCTGACAACGATCGGAGGACCGAAGGAGCTAACCGCT
TTTTTGCACAACATGGGGGATCATGTAACTCGCCTTGATCGTTGGGAACCGGAGCTGAATGAAGCCATAC
CAAACGACGAGCGTGACACCACGATGCCTGTAGCAATGGCAACAACGTTGCGCAAACTATTAACTGGCGA
ACTACTTACTCTAGCTTCCCGGCAACAATTAATAGACTGGATGGAGGCGGATAAAGTTGCAGGACCACTT
CTGCGCTCGGCCCTTCCGGCTGGCTGGTTTATTGCTGATAAATCTGGAGCCGGTGAGCGTGGGTCTCGCG
GTATCATTGCAGCACTGGGGCCAGATGGTAAGCCCTCCCGTATCGTAGTTATCTACACGACGGGGAGTCA
GGCAACTATGGATGAACGAAATAGACAGATCGCTGAGATAGGTGCCTCACTGATTAAGCATTGGTAACTG
TCAGACCAAGTTTACTCATATATACTTTAGATTGATTTAAAACTTCATTTTTAATTTAAAAGGATCTAGG
TGAAGATCCTTTTTGATAATCTCATGACCAAAATCCCTTAACGTGAGTTTTCGTTCCACTGAGCGTCAGA
CCCCGTAGAAAAGATCAAAGGATCTTCTTGAGATCCTTTTTTTCTGCGCGTAATCTGCTGCTTGCAAACA
AAAAAACCACCGCTACCAGCGGTGGTTTGTTTGCCGGATCAAGAGCTACCAACTCTTTTTCCGAAGGTAA
CTGGCTTCAGCAGAGCGCAGATACCAAATACTGTTCTTCTAGTGTAGCCGTAGTTAGGCCACCACTTCAA
GAACTCTGTAGCACCGCCTACATACCTCGCTCTGCTAATCCTGTTACCAGTGGCTGCTGCCAGTGGCGAT
AAGTCGTGTCTTACCGGGTTGGACTCAAGACGATAGTTACCGGATAAGGCGCAGCGGTCGGGCTGAACGG
GGGGTTCGTGCACACAGCCCAGCTTGGAGCGAACGACCTACACCGAACTGAGATACCTACAGCGTGAGCT
ATGAGAAAGCGCCACGCTTCCCGAAGGGAGAAAGGCGGACAGGTATCCGGTAAGCGGCAGGGTCGGAACA
GGAGAGCGCACGAGGGAGCTTCCAGGGGGAAACGCCTGGTATCTTTATAGTCCTGTCGGGTTTCGCCACC
TCTGACTTGAGCGTCGATTTTTGTGATGCTCGTCAGGGGGGCGGAGCCTATGGAAAAACGCCAGCAACGC
GGCCTTTTTACGGTTCCTGGCCTTTTGCTGGCCTTTTGCTCACATGTTCTTTCCTGCGTTATCCCCTGAT
TCTGTGGATAACCGTATTACCGCCTTTGAGTGAGCTGATACCGCTCGCCGCAGCCGAACGACCGAGCGCA
GCGAGTCAGTGAGCGAGGAAGCGGAAGAGCGCCCAATACGCAAACCGCCTCTCCCCGCGCGTTGGCCGAT
TCATTAATGCAGCTGGCACGACAGGTTTCCCGACTGGAAAGCGGGCAGTGAGCGCAACGCAATTAATGTG
AGTTAGCTCACTCATTAGGCACCCCAGGCTTTACACTTTATGCTTCCGGCTCGTATGTTGTGTGGAATTG
TGAGCGGATAACAATTTCACACAGGAAACAGCTATGACCATGATTACGCCAAGCGCGCAATTAACCCTCA
CTAAAGGGAACAAAAGCTGGAGCTGCAAGC
