>Addgene plasmid #143459 | TFORF1026 | depositor partial sequence | sequence record 282515 | Insert
ACCGCCACCATGTACGAGAGTGTAGAAGTGGGGGGTCCCACCCCTAATCCCTTCCTAGTGGTGGATTTTT
ATAACCAGAACCGGGCCTGTTTGCTCCCAGAGAAGGGGCTCCCCGCCCCGGGTCCGTACTCCACCCCGCT
CCGGACTCCGCTTTGGAATGGCTCAAACCACTCCATTGAGACCCAGAGCAGCAGTTCTGAAGAGATAGTG
CCCAGCCCTCCCTCGCCACCCCCTCTACCCCGCATCTACAAGCCTTGCTTTGTCTGTCAGGACAAGTCCT
CAGGCTACCACTATGGGGTCAGCGCCTGTGAGGGCTGCAAGGGCTTCTTCCGCCGCAGCATCCAGAAGAA
CATGGTGTACACGTGTCACCGGGACAAGAACTGCATCATCAACAAGGTGACCCGGAACCGCTGCCAGTAC
TGCCGACTGCAGAAGTGCTTTGAAGTGGGCATGTCCAAGGAGTCTGTGAGAAACGACCGAAACAAGAAGA
AGAAGGAGGTGCCCAAGCCCGAGTGCTCTGAGAGCTACACGCTGACGCCGGAGGTGGGGGAGCTCATTGA
GAAGGTGCGCAAAGCGCACCAGGAAACCTTCCCTGCCCTCTGCCAGCTGGGCAAATACACTACGAACAAC
AGCTCAGAACAACGTGTCTCTCTGGACATTGACCTCTGGGACAAGTTCAGTGAACTCTCCACCAAGTGCA
TCATTAAGACTGTGGAGTTCGCCAAGCAGCTGCCCGGCTTCACCACCCTCACCATCGCCGACCAGATCAC
CCTCCTCAAGGCTGCCTGCCTGGACATCCTGATCCTGCGGATCTGCACGCGGTACACGCCCGAGCAGGAC
ACCATGACCTTCTCGGACGGGCTGACCCTGAACCGGACCCAGATGCACAACGCTGGCTTCGGCCCCCTCA
CCGACCTGGTCTTTGCCTTCGCCAACCAGCTGCTGCCCCTGGAGATGGATGATGCGGAGACGGGGCTGCT
CAGCGCCATCTGCCTCATCTGCGGAGACCGCCAGGACCTGGAGCAGCCGGACCGGGTGGACATGCTGCAG
GAGCCGCTGCTGGAGGCGCTAAAGGTCTACGTGCGGAAGCGGAGGCCCAGCCGCCCCCACATGTTCCCCA
AGATGCTAATGAAGATTACTGACCTGCGAAGCATCAGCGCCAAGGGGGCTGAGCGGGTGATCACGCTGAA
GATGGAGATCCCGGGCTCCATGCCGCCTCTCATCCAGGAAATGTTGGAGAACTCAGAGGGCCTGGACACT
CTGAGCGGACAGCCGGGGGGTGGGGGGCGGGACGGGGGTGGCCTGGCCCCCCCGCCAGGCAGCTGTAGCC
CCAGCCTCAGCCCCAGCTCCAACAGAAGCAGCCCGGCCACCCACTCCCCGTAGTAATGAACTAGTCCGTA
ACTTGAAAGTATTTCGATTTCTTGGCTTTATATATCTTGTGGAAAGGACGAAGTGCTGGCCATGGTTGCC
CTGTA
