>Addgene plasmid #143459 | TFORF1026 | depositor partial sequence | sequence record 282516 | Barcode
AGTGCTGGCCATGGTTGCCCTGTA
